>Addgene plasmid #72005 | Plxnc1-AP-His | depositor full sequence | sequence record 135519 | Plxnc1-AP-His sequence 9365 bps
GTCGAGGTCTCGACGGTATCGATTGACATTGATTATTGACTAGCTAGTTATTAATAGTAATCAATTACGG
GGTCATTAGTTCATAGCCCATATATGGAGTTCCGCGTTACATAACTTACGGTAAATGGCCCGCCTGGCTG
ACCGCCCAACGACCCCCGCCCATTGACGTCAATAATGACGTATGTTCCCATAGTAACGCCAATAGGGACT
TTCCATTGACGTCAATGGGTGGAGTATTTACGGTAAACTGCCCACTTGGCAGTACATCAAGTGTATCATA
TGCCAAGTCCGCCCCCTATTGACGTCAATGACGGTAAATGGCCCGCCTGGCATTATGCCCAGTACATGAC
CTTACGGGACTTTCCTACTTGGCAGTACATCTACGTATTAGTCATCGCTATTACCATGGTGATGCGGTTT
TGGCAGTACACCAATGGGCGTGGATAGCGGTTTGACTCACGGGGATTTCCAAGTCTCCACCCCATTGACG
TCAATGGGAGTTTGTTTTGGCACCAAAATCAACGGGACTTTCCAAAATGTCGTAATAACCCCGCCCCGTT
GACGCAAATGGGCGGTAGGCGTGTACGGTGGGAGGTCTATATAAGCAGAGCTCGTTTAGTGAACCGTCAG
ATCGCCTGGAGACGCCATCCACGCTGTTTTGACCTCCATAGAAGACACCGGGACCGATCCAGCCTCCGCG
GCCGGGAACGGTGCATTGGAACGCGGATTCCCCGTGCCAAGAGTGACGTAAGTACCGCCTATAGACTCTA
TAGGCACACCCCTTTGGCTCTTATGCATGCTATACTGTTTTTGGCTTGGGGCCTATACACCCCCGCTTCC
ATATGCTATAGGTGATGGTATAGCTTAGCCTATAGGTGTGGGTTATTGACCATTATTGACCACTCCCCTA
TTGGTGACGATACTTTCCATTACTAATCCATAACATGGCTCTTTGCCACAACTATCTCTATTGGCTATAT
GCCAATACTCTGTCCTTCAGAGACTGACACGGACTCTGTATTTTTACAGGATGGGGTCCCATTTATTATT
TACAAATTCACATATACAACAACGCCGTCCCCCGTGCCCGCAGTTTTTATTAAACATAGCGTGGGATCTC
CACGCGAATCTCGGGTACGTGTTCCGGACATGGGCTCTTCTCCGGTAGCGGCGGAGCTTCCACATCCGAG
CCCTGGTCCCATGCCTCCAGCGGCTCATGGTCGCTCGGCAGCTCCTTGCTCCTAACAGTGGAGGCCAGAC
TTAGGCACAGCACAATGCCCACCACCACCAGTGTGCCGCACAAGGCCGTGGCGGTAGGGTATGTGTCTGA
AAATGAGCTCGGAGATTGGGCTCGCACCGCTGACGCAGATGGAAGACTTAAGGCAGCGGCAGAAGAAGAT
GCAGGCAGCTGAGTTGTTGTATTCTGATAAGAGTCAGAGGTAACTCCCGTTGCGGTGCTGTTAACGGTGG
AGGGCAGTGTAGTCTGAGCAGTACTCGTTGCTGCCGCGCGCGCCACCAGACATAATAGCTGACAGACTAA
CAGACTGTTCCTTTCCATGGGTCTTTTCTGCAGAAGCTTGAATTCTCGAGGATCCGCGGCCGCGCCACCA
TGGAGGTCTCCCGGAGGAAGACGCCGCCGCGCCCCCCGTACCCCGCCGCACCGTTGCCCCTGATCGCCTA
TCTGCTGGCGCTGGCAGCGCCCGCCCGGGGCGCGGACGAGCCGGTGTGGCGATCTGAGCAAGCCATCGGA
GCCATCGCGGCGAGCCGGGCGGACGGCGTGTTCGTGGCGAGCGGCAGCTGCCTGGACCAGCTGGACTACA
GCCTGAAGAACAGGCTCTCTCGCCTATACCGGGACCAAGCGGGCAACTGCACGGAGCCCGTCTCGTTGGC
GCCCCCCGCGCGGCCCCGGCCCGGGAGCAGCTTCAGCAAGCTACTGCTGCCCTACCGCGAGGGGGCGACC
GGCCTCGAGGGGCTGCTGCTCACCGGCTGGACCTTCGACCGGGGCGCCTGCGAGGTGCGGCCCCTGGGCA
ACCTGAACCGCAGCTCCCTGCGCAACGGCACCGAGGTGGTGTCATGTCACCCGCAGGGTTCGACGGCTGG
TGTGGTGTACCGCGCGAGTGGCACCGACCTCTGGTACCTGGCGGTGGCCGCCACCTATGTGCTGCCGGAG
CCGGAGACCGCGAACCGCTGCAACCCCGCAGCATCCGATCGCGACACGGCTATCGCGCTCAAGAACACGG
AGGGGCGCAGTCTGGCCACGCAGGAGCTGGGCCGCCTGAAACTGCGCGGTAGTGCGGGCAGCCTGCACTT
CGTGGACGCCTTTCTCTGGAACGGCAGTGTCTACTTCCCCTACTATCCCTACAACTACACGAGTGGCGCT
GCCACCGGCTGGCCCAGCATGGCGCGCATCGCGCAGAGCACAGAGGTGCTGTTCCAGGGCCAGGCTGCCC
TCGACTGCGACCACGGCCACCCTGAGGGCCGCCGCCTACTGCTTTCCTCCAGCCTGGTGGAGGCTGTGGA
CATCTGGGCCGGCGTGTTCAGCGCGGCCACTGGAGAGGGCCAGGAGAGGCGCTCCCCCGCCACCACGGCT
CTCTGCCTCTTCAGGATGAGTGAGATCCAGGCGCACGCCAGGAGCTGCAGCTGGGACTTTCAAGCGACTG
AGCACAACTGCAAAGAAGGGGATCGGCCTGAACGGGTCCAGCCAATTGCATCGTCTACACTGATCCACTC
TGACCTGACGTCTGTTTATGGCACCGTGGTGATGAACAGGACTGTTCTGTTCTTGGGGACCGGAGATGGC
CAGTTACTGAAGGTTGTTCTTGGTGAGAATTTGACTTCAAACTGTCCAGAGGTTATTTATGAAATTAAAG
AAGAAACGCCTGTGTTCTACAAGCTCGTTCCTCATCCCATGAAGAACATCTACATCTACCTAACAGCTGG
GAAGGAGGTGAGAAGAATTCCTGTTGCAAACTGCAGTAAACGGAAATCCTGTTCAGAGTGCTTAGCAGCG
GCAGACCCCCACTGTGGCTGGTGCCTCCCGTTACAAAGGTGCACTTTTCAAGGGGATTGCACACATGCTG
GGAGCTTTGAAAACTGGCTGGATATTTCATCAGGACCTAAAAAATGCCCGAAAATTCAGATACTTCGAAG
CCTCCGAGAGAGAACCACAGTGACCATTGTGGGAAGCATCTCCGCAAGACACTCGGAGTGCGTGGTGAAG
AACGCAGACACGGGCAAGCTGCTCTGCCAGGGGAGAAGCCAACTGAACTGGACCTGTGCCTGCAATATCC
CCAGCAGACCCAGCTATAATGTCTTAGTTGTCAATGCGACCTTCTCCTTTCCGTCTTGGAACTTATCAGA
AAGATTCAACTTCACCAACTGTGCGTCATTAAAAGAATGCCCGGCGTGTATCAGAAGCGGCTGTGCTTGG
TGTAAACGGGACAAGAAATGCATCCACCCCTTCACCCCCTGCGAACCATCAGACTATGAGAGGAATCAGG
AGCTCTGTCAAGTTGCTGTGGAGAAGTCGCCCAAGGACTCAGGAGGAGGAAGAGTCAAGGAGAGCAAGAG
AAACAGAACTGACGGGGCTGTGCAGGTCTTCTACATTAAGGCCATTGAGCCACAAAAAATATCAACCTTA
GGGAAAAGCAATGTGATTGTTACTGGAGCAAACTTCACCCAGGCGTCAAATATCACCATGATCCTGCGAG
GAACCAGTACCTGCGAGAGGGATGTGATCCGGGTTAGCCATGTGCTAAATGACACGCATATGAAATTCTC
ACTTCCATCAAGCCGCAAAGAAATGAAAGACGTTTGCATCCAGTTTGACGGTGGGACCTGCTCGTCTGCA
GGGGCTCTGTCCTACATTGCTCTGCCACATTGTTCCCTGATAGTTCCTGCCACCACCTGGATCAGCGGTG
GGCAAAACATAACCATCATGGGCAGAAATTTTGACGTCATCGACAACCTCATCATTTCACACGAGCTGAA
GGGAAACGCAAATGTGAACATAAATGTCTCTGAATACTGCGCAGCAACTTTCTGCAGGTTTCTAGCTCCT
AATTTAAAGAGCTCCAAAGTACGTACAAACGTGGCCGTGAAGCTGAGGGTCCAAGACACCTACTTGGACT
GTGGAACGCTGCAATACCTCGAGGACCCCAGATTTACAGGGTACCGAGTGGAGTCAGAGATTGATACAGA
ATTGGAAGTAAAAATTCAAAAAGAAAATGACAATTTCAACATTTCCAAGGATGACATTGATATTACTCTC
TTCCATGGGGAAAATAAACAATTTAATTGCAGTTTTGAAAATATTACTAGAAACCAGGATCTCACAACCA
TCCTTTGCAAGATCAAGAGTATCAAGAATGCAAACACCATCGCTAGCTCCTCTAAAAAAGTCCGCGTCAA
GCTGGGAAACCTGGAACTCTATGTGGAACAGGAATCAGTTCCTTCCGGCGCGCCTGGATCTTCCGGAATC
ATCCCAGTTGAGGAGGAGAACCCGGACTTCTGGAACCGCGAGGCAGCCGAGGCCCTGGGTGCCGCCAAGA
AGCTGCAGCCTGCACAGACAGCCGCCAAGAACCTCATCATCTTCCTGGGCGATGGGATGGGGGTGTCTAC
GGTGACAGCTGCCAGGATCCTAAAAGGGCAGAAGAAGGACAAACTGGGGCCTGAGATACCCCTGGCCATG
GACCGCTTCCCATATGTGGCTCTGTCCAAGACATACAATGTAGACAAACATGTGCCAGACAGTGGAGCCA
CAGCCACGGCCTACCTGTGCGGGGTCAAGGGCAACTTCCAGACCATTGGCTTGAGTGCAGCCGCCCGCTT
TAACCAGTGCAACACGACACGCGGCAACGAGGTCATCTCCGTGATGAATCGGGCCAAGAAAGCAGGGAAG
TCAGTGGGAGTGGTAACCACCACACGAGTGCAGCACGCCTCGCCAGCCGGCACCTACGCCCACACGGTGA
ACCGCAACTGGTACTCGGACGCCGACGTGCCTGCCTCGGCCCGCCAGGAGGGGTGCCAGGACATCGCTAC
GCAGCTCATCTCCAACATGGACATTGACGTGATCCTAGGTGGGGGCCGAAAGTACATGTTTCGCATGGGA
ACCCCAGACCCTGAGTACCCAGATGACTACAGCCAAGGTGGGACCAGGCTGGACGGGAAGAATCTGGTGC
AGGAATGGCTGGCGAAGCGCCAGGGTGCCCGGTACGTGTGGAACCGCACTGAGCTCATGCAGGCTTCCCT
GGACCCGTCTGTGACCCATCTCATGGGTCTCTTTGAGCCTGGAGACATGAAATACGAGATCCACCGAGAC
TCCACACTGGACCCCTCCCTGATGGAGATGACAGAGGCTGCCCTGCGCCTGCTGAGCAGGAACCCCCGCG
GCTTCTTCCTCTTCGTGGAGGGTGGTCGCATCGACCATGGTCATCATGAAAGCAGGGCTTACCGGGCACT
GACTGAGACGATCATGTTCGACGACGCCATTGAGAGGGCGGGCCAGCTCACCAGCGAGGAGGACACGCTG
AGCCTCGTCACTGCCGACCACTCCCACGTCTTCTCCTTCGGAGGCTACCCCCTGCGAGGGAGCTCCATCT
TCGGGCTGGCCCCTGGCAAGGCCCGGGACAGGAAGGCCTACACGGTCCTCCTATACGGAAACGGTCCAGG
CTATGTGCTCAAGGACGGCGCCCGGCCGGATGTTACCGAGAGCGAGAGCGGGAGCCCCGAGTATCGGCAG
CAGTCAGCAGTGCCCCTGGACGAAGAGACCCACGCAGGCGAGGACGTGGCGGTGTTCGCGCGCGGCCCGC
AGGCGCACCTGGTTCACGGCGTGCAGGAGCAGACCTTCATAGCGCACGTCATGGCCTTCGCCGCCTGCCT
GGAGCCCTACACCGCCTGCGACCTGGCGCCCCCCGCCGGCACCACCGACGCCGCGCACCCGGGTCATCAT
CACCATCACCATTAATCTAGAGATCTTATTAAAGCAGAACTTGTTTATTGCAGCTTATAATGGTTACAAA
TAAAGCAATAGCATCACAAATTTCACAAATAAAGCATTTTTTTCACTGCATTCTAGTTGTGGTTTGTCCA
AACTCATCAATGTATCTTATCATGTCTGGTCGACTCTAGCTAGACTCTTCCGCTTCCTCGCTCACTGACT
CGCTGCGCTCGGTCGTTCGGCTGCGGCGAGCGGTATCAGCTCACTCAAAGGCGGTAATACGGTTATCCAC
AGAATCAGGGGATAACGCAGGAAAGAACATGTGAGCAAAAGGCCAGCAAAAGGCCAGGAACCGTAAAAAG
GCCGCGTTGCTGGCGTTTTTCCATAGGCTCCGCCCCCCTGACGAGCATCACAAAAATCGACGCTCAAGTC
AGAGGTGGCGAAACCCGACAGGACTATAAAGATACCAGGCGTTTCCCCCTGGAAGCTCCCTCGTGCGCTC
TCCTGTTCCGACCCTGCCGCTTACCGGATACCTGTCCGCCTTTCTCCCTTCGGGAAGCGTGGCGCTTTCT
CATAGCTCACGCTGTAGGTATCTCAGTTCGGTGTAGGTCGTTCGCTCCAAGCTGGGCTGTGTGCACGAAC
CCCCCGTTCAGCCCGACCGCTGCGCCTTATCCGGTAACTATCGTCTTGAGTCCAACCCGGTAAGACACGA
CTTATCGCCACTGGCAGCAGCCACTGGTAACAGGATTAGCAGAGCGAGGTATGTAGGCGGTGCTACAGAG
TTCTTGAAGTGGTGGCCTAACTACGGCTACACTAGAAGAACAGTATTTGGTATCTGCGCTCTGCTGAAGC
CAGTTACCTTCGGAAAAAGAGTTGGTAGCTCTTGATCCGGCAAACAAACCACCGCTGGTAGCGGTGGTTT
TTTTGTTTGCAAGCAGCAGATTACGCGCAGAAAAAAAGGATCTCAAGAAGATCCTTTGATCTTTTCTACG
GGGTCTGACGCTCAGTGGAACGAAAACTCACGTTAAGGGATTTTGGTCATGAGATTATCAAAAAGGATCT
TCACCTAGATCCTTTTAAATTAAAAATGAAGTTTTAAATCAATCTAAAGTATATATGAGTAAACTTGGTC
TGACAGTTACCAATGCTTAATCAGTGAGGCACCTATCTCAGCGATCTGTCTATTTCGTTCATCCATAGTT
GCCTGACTCCCCGTCGTGTAGATAACTACGATACGGGAGGGCTTACCATCTGGCCCCAGTGCTGCAATGA
TACCGCGAGACCCACGCTCACCGGCTCCAGATTTATCAGCAATAAACCAGCCAGCCGGAAGGGCCGAGCG
CAGAAGTGGTCCTGCAACTTTATCCGCCTCCATCCAGTCTATTAATTGTTGCCGGGAAGCTAGAGTAAGT
AGTTCGCCAGTTAATAGTTTGCGCAACGTTGTTGCCATTGCTACAGGCATCGTGGTGTCACGCTCGTCGT
TTGGTATGGCTTCATTCAGCTCCGGTTCCCAACGATCAAGGCGAGTTACATGATCCCCCATGTTGTGCAA
AAAAGCGGTTAGCTCCTTCGGTCCTCCGATCGTTGTCAGAAGTAAGTTGGCCGCAGTGTTATCACTCATG
GTTATGGCAGCACTGCATAATTCTCTTACTGTCATGCCATCCGTAAGATGCTTTTCTGTGACTGGTGAGT
ACTCAACCAAGTCATTCTGAGAATAGTGTATGCGGCGACCGAGTTGCTCTTGCCCGGCGTCAATACGGGA
TAATACCGCGCCACATAGCAGAACTTTAAAAGTGCTCATCATTGGAAAACGTTCTTCGGGGCGAAAACTC
TCAAGGATCTTACCGCTGTTGAGATCCAGTTCGATGTAACCCACTCGTGCACCCAACTGATCTTCAGCAT
CTTTTACTTTCACCAGCGTTTCTGGGTGAGCAAAAACAGGAAGGCAAAATGCCGCAAAAAAGGGAATAAG
GGCGACACGGAAATGTTGAATACTCATACTCTTCCTTTTTCAATATTATTGAAGCATTTATCAGGGTTAT
TGTCTCATGAGCGGATACATATTTGAATGTATTTAGAAAAATAAACAAATAGGGGTTCCGCGCACATTTC
CCCGAAAAGTGCCACCTGACGTCTAAGAAACCATTATTATCATGACATTAACCTATAAAAATAGGCGTAT
CACGAGGCCCTTTCGTCTCGCGCGTTTCGGTGATGACGGTGAAAACCTCTGACACATGCAGCTCCCGGAG
GAATGTGTGTCAGTTAGGGTGTGGAAAGTCCCCAGGCTCCCCAGGCAGGCAGAAGTATGCAAAGCATGCA
TCTCAATTAGTCAGCAACCAGGTGTGGAAAGTCCCCAGGCTCCCCAGCAGGCAGAAGTATGCAAAGCATG
CATCTCAATTAGTCAGCAACCATAGTCCCGCCCCTAACTCCGCCCATCCCGCCCCTAACTCCGCCCAGTT
CCGCCCATTCTCCGCCCCATGGCTGACTAATTTTTTTTATTTATGCAGAGGCCGAGGCCGCCTCTGCCTC
TGAGCTATTCCAGAAGTAGTGAGGAGGCTTTTTTGGAGGCCTAGGCTTTTGCAAAAAGCTCCCGGGAGCT
TGTATATCCATTTTCGTCCCGGAGACGGTCACAGCTTGTCTGTAAGCGGATGCCGGGAGCAGACAAGCCC
GTCAGGGCGCGTCAGCGGGTGTTGGCGGGTGTCGGGGCTGGCTTAACTATGCGGCATCAGAGCAGATTGT
ACTGAGAGTGCACCATATGCGGTGTGAAATACCGCACAGATGCGTAAGGAGAAAATACCGCATCAGGAAA
TTGTAAGCGTTAATATTTTGTTAAAATTCGCGTTAAATTTTTGTTAAATCAGCTCATTTTTTAACCAATA
GGCCGAAATCGGCAAAATCCCTTATAAATCAAAAGAATAGACCGAGATAGGGT
[37 nt withheld, positions 8874-8910]
AAAGAACGTGGACTCCAACGTCAAAGG
[49 nt withheld, positions 8938-8986]
T
[91 nt withheld, positions 8988-9078]
G
[124 nt withheld, positions 9080-9203]
CCATTCGCCATTCAGGCTGCGCAACTGTTGGGAAGGGCGATCGGTGCGGGCCTCTTCGCTATTACGCCAG
CTGGCGAAAGGGGGATGTGCTGCAAGGCGATTAAGTTGGGTAACGCCAGGGTTTTCCCAGTCACGACGTT
GTAAAACGACGGCCAGTGAATT
Features (pLannotate 1.2.2; 14 found; start..end, strand, type, name):
     25..408     +  enhancer       CMV enhancer: human cytomegalovirus immediate early enhancer
    410..609     +  promoter       CMV promoter: human cytomegalovirus (CMV) immediate early promoter
    748..1573    +  intron         CMV intron A: human cytomegalovirus intron A (Chapman et al., 1991)
   1610..4456    +  CDS            Plxnc1 (fragment): PLXC1_MOUSE - Also known as Vespr. Experimental evidence at protein level: Swiss-Prot protein existence level 1. Receptor for SEMA7A, for vaccinia virus semaphorin A39R and for herpesvirus Sema protein. Binding of semaphorins triggers cellular responses leading to the rearrangement of the cytoskeleton and to secretion of IL6 and IL8 (By similarity). From Mus musculus (Mouse).
   4478..5929    +  CDS            SEAP: secreted alkaline phosphatase from human placenta The natural enzyme has a C-terminal transmembrane sequence that is replaced by a GPI anchor.
   5988..6109    +  polyA_signal   SV40 poly(A) signal: SV40 polyadenylation signal
   6318..6906    -  rep_origin     ori: high-copy-number ColE1/pMB1/pBR322/pUC origin of replication
   7077..7937    -  CDS            AmpR: β-lactamase; bla; confers resistance to ampicillin, carbenicillin, and related antibiotics
   7938..8042    -  promoter       AmpR promoter: bla
   8137..8172    +  CDS            rop (fragment): Rop protein, which maintains plasmids at low copy number; rop
   8195..8525    +  promoter       SV40 promoter: SV40 enhancer and early promoter
   8648..8747    +  misc_feature   bom (fragment): basis of mobility region from pBR322
   8775..9203    -  rep_origin     f1 ori (sequence partly withheld): f1 bacteriophage origin of replication; arrow indicates direction of (+) strand synthesis
   9207..9364    -  CDS            lacZα (fragment): LacZα fragment of β-galactosidase; lacZ fragment
