[The description below was written by a language model from this plasmid's Addgene catalogue record and pLannotate feature annotations shown in this document.]
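Description:
Plxnc1-AP-His is a 9,365 bp mammalian expression plasmid built on the pCMVi-SV40ori backbone that produces the extracellular region of mouse Plexin C1 (Plxnc1, also called CD232 or Vespr) as a soluble fusion protein. In bacteria it replicates from a high-copy ColE1/pUC-type origin and is selected with ampicillin through the β-lactamase gene. The backbone also carries an f1 phage origin and small remnants of rop, bom and lacZα left over from earlier cloning vectors. An SV40 enhancer/early promoter region is annotated as well; this region contains the SV40 origin named in the backbone, which can support episomal amplification in cells expressing large T antigen.

The expression cassette is driven by the human cytomegalovirus immediate early enhancer and promoter followed by CMV intron A, an arrangement that generally boosts transcript levels in transfected mammalian cells. The 2,847 bp Plxnc1 ectodomain fragment sits between retained NotI and AscI sites, so it reads in frame into the backbone-encoded C-terminal tag, and the cassette ends with an SV40 polyadenylation signal. The tag consists of human placental secreted alkaline phosphatase followed by a 6X histidine tag; the histidine tag is stated in the catalogue entry but is not separately annotated in the feature table. Alkaline phosphatase gives a simple enzymatic readout for detecting and quantifying the secreted protein, while the histidine tag can serve for capture or purification. Plexin C1 is a receptor for semaphorin 7A and certain viral semaphorins. The construct was made for an extracellular biochemical screen of binding interactions between cell-surface recognition proteins in the retina.
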