Addgene plasmid #72005: Plxnc1-AP-His
Purpose: Expresses the extracellular region of the PlexinC1 protein, C-terminally fused to alkaline phosphatase + 6X histidine tag.
Depositing lab: Woj Wojtowicz. Depositing organization: University of California, Berkeley. Publication: An extracellular biochemical screen reveals that FLRTs and Unc5s mediate neuronal subtype recognition in the retina. Visser JJ, Cheng Y, Perry SC, Chastain AB, Parsa B, Masri SS, Ray TA, Kay JN, Wojtowicz WM. Elife. 2015 Dec 3;4. pii: e08149. doi: 10.7554/eLife.08149. PubMed 26633812.
Backbone
  Vector backbone: pCMVi-SV40ori
  Vector type: Mammalian Expression
Growth in bacteria
  Bacterial resistance: Ampicillin, 100 μg/mL
  Growth temperature: 37°C
  Growth strain: DH5alpha
  Copy number: High Copy
Gene/Insert
  Gene/Insert name: Plxnc1 (alt names: Plexin C1; CD232; Vespr; NCBI gene ID 54712; Reference sequence NM_018797.2)
  Species: M. musculus (mouse)
  Insert size (bp): 2847
  Entrez Gene: Plxnc1 (a.k.a. 2510048K12Rik, AW742158, CD232, Vespr)
  Promoter: CMV
  Tag / fusion protein: AP-His (C terminal on backbone)
  Cloning method: Restriction Enzyme; 5′ cloning site NotI (not destroyed); 3′ cloning site AscI (not destroyed)
  Sequencing primers: 5′ GTCAGAGGTAACTCCCGTTGC; 3′ GAGGTTCTTGGCGGCTGTC
Terms and licenses: Academic/Nonprofit Terms; Industry Terms: Not Available to Industry
How to cite: Plxnc1-AP-His was a gift from Woj Wojtowicz (Addgene plasmid # 72005 ; http://n2t.net/addgene:72005 ; RRID:Addgene_72005)
