>Addgene plasmid #72005 | Plxnc1-AP-His | addgene partial sequence | sequence record 135182 | pMRB101-F 5'-aagatgcaggcagctgagtt-3'
CCGTTGCGGTGCTGTTAACGGTGGAGGGCAGTGTAGTCTGAGCAGTACTCGTTGCTGCCGCGCGCGCCAC
CAGACATAATAGCTGACAGACTAACAGACTGTTCCTTTCCATGGGTCTTTTCTGCAGAAGCTTGAATTCT
CGAGGATCCGCGGCCGCGCCACCATGGAGGTCTCCCGGAGGAAGACGCCGCCGCGCCCCCCGTACCCCGC
CGCACCGTTGCCCCTGATCGCCTATCTGCTGGCGCTGGCAGCGCCCGCCCGGGGCGCGGACGAGCCGGTG
TGGCGATCTGAGCAAGCCATCGGAGCCATCGCGGCGAGCCGGGCGGACGGCGTGTTCGTGGCGAGCGGCA
GCTGCCTGGACCAGCTGGACTACAGCCTGAAGAACAGGCTCTCTCGCCTATACCGGGACCAAGCGGGCAA
CTGCACGGAGCCCGTCTCGTTGGCGCCCCCCGCGCGGCCCCGGCCCGGGAGCAGCTTCAGCAAGCTACTG
CTGCCCTACCGCGAGGGGGCGACCGGCCTCGAGGGGCTGCTGCTCACCGGCTGGACCTTCGACCGGGGCG
CCTGCGAGGTGCGGCCCCTGGGCAACCTGAACCGCAGCTCCCTGCGCAACGGCACCGAGGTGGTGTCATG
TCACCCGCAGGGTTCGACGGCTGGTGTGGTGTACCGCGCGAGTGGCACCGACCTCTGGTACCTGGCGGTG
GCCGCCACCTATGTGCTGCCGGAGCCGGAGACCGCGAACCGCTGCAACCCCGCAGCATCCGATCGCGACA
CGGCTATCGCGCTCAAGAACACGGAGGG
