>Addgene plasmid #72005 | Plxnc1-AP-His | addgene partial sequence | sequence record 135518 | SV40pA-R 5'-GAAATTTGTGATGCTATTGC-3'
ATAAGATCTCTAGATTAATGGTGATGGTGATGATGACCCGGGTGCGCGGCGTCGGTGGTGCCGGCGGGGG
GCGCCAGGTCGCAGGCGGTGTAGGGCTCCAGGCAGGCGGCGAAGGCCATGACGTGCGCTATGAAGGTCTG
CTCCTGCACGCCGTGAACCAGGTGCGCCTGCGGGCCGCGCGCGAACACCGCCACGTCCTCGCCTGCGTGG
GTCTCTTCGTCCAGGGGCACTGCTGACTGCTGCCGATACTCGGGGCTCCCGCTCTCGCTCTCGGTAACAT
CCGGCCGGGCGCCGTCCTTGAGCACATAGCCTGGACCGTTTCCGTATAGGAGGACCGTGTAGGCCTTCCT
GTCCCGGGCCTTGCCAGGGGCCAGCCCGAAGATGGAGCTCCCTCGCAGGGGGTAGCCTCCGAAGGAGAAG
ACGTGGGAGTGGTCGGCAGTGACGAGGCTCAGCGTGTCCTCCTCGCTGGTGAGCTGGCCCGCCCTCTCAA
TGGCGTCGTCGAACATGATCGTCTCAGTCAGTGCCCGGTAAGCCCTGCTTTCATGATGACCATGGTCGAT
GCGACCACCCTCCACGAAGAGGAAGAAGCCGCGGGGGTTCCTGCTCAGCAGGCGCAGGGCAGCCTCTGTC
ATCTCCATCAGGGAGGGGTCCAGTGTGGAGTCTCGGTGGATCTCGTATTTCATGTCTCCAGGCTCAAAGA
GACCCATGAGATGGGTCACAGACGGGTCCAGG
